Addgene plasmid #158364: MAC-SARS-CoV-2 NSP13
Purpose: MAC-tagged gene expression
Depositing lab: Markku Varjosalo. Depositing organization: University of Helsinki, Institute of Biotechnology. Publication: Combined proximity labeling and affinity purification-mass spectrometry workflow for mapping and visualizing protein interaction networks. Liu X, Salokas K, Weldatsadik RG, Gawriyski L, Varjosalo M. Nat Protoc. 2020 Aug 10. pii: 10.1038/s41596-020-0365-x. doi: 10.1038/s41596-020-0365-x. PubMed 32778839.
Backbone
  Vector backbone: MAC-tag-C (#108077)
  Vector type: Mammalian Expression
Growth in bacteria
  Bacterial resistance: Ampicillin, 100 μg/mL
  Growth temperature: 37°C
  Growth strain: DH5alpha
  Copy number: High Copy
Gene/Insert
  Gene/Insert name: SARS-CoV-2 NSP13
  Species: Other
  Entrez Gene: ORF1ab (a.k.a. GU280_gp01)
  Tag / fusion protein: MAC-tag (C terminal on backbone)
  Cloning method: Gateway Cloning
Terms and licenses: Academic/Nonprofit Terms; Industry Terms
How to cite: MAC-SARS-CoV-2 NSP13 was a gift from Markku Varjosalo (Addgene plasmid # 158364 ; http://n2t.net/addgene:158364 ; RRID:Addgene_158364)
