[The description below was written by a language model from this plasmid's Addgene catalogue record and pLannotate feature annotations shown in this document.]
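Description:
MAC-SARS-CoV-2 NSP13 is a mammalian expression plasmid built by Gateway cloning into the MAC-tag-C destination backbone. It places the SARS-CoV-2 non-structural protein NSP13, a cleavage product of the ORF1ab polyprotein, in frame with a C-terminal MAC-tag. It is propagated in E. coli as a high-copy plasmid through a ColE1/pUC-type origin and selected with ampicillin via the β-lactamase gene. A partial f1 origin and remnants of lac regulatory sequence are also annotated in the backbone.

Expression is driven by the CMV enhancer and promoter. Short tet operator-like fragments lie immediately downstream of the promoter, which suggests a tetracycline-regulatable CMV/TetO arrangement, although the record does not explicitly describe inducibility. An attB1 remnant precedes the NSP13 open reading frame, which the annotation software matched to the homologous SARS-CoV replicase polyprotein. The reading frame continues into a birA-derived coding sequence, the biotin ligase portion of the MAC-tag, and is terminated by the bGH polyadenylation signal. The other components of the tag are not individually annotated in the feature table.

Downstream, an FRT site sits directly in front of a hygromycin resistance gene with an SV40 poly(A) signal. No complete promoter is annotated for this marker, a layout typical of FLP-mediated integration into a genomic FRT landing site, where hygromycin selection identifies stable isogenic lines.

According to the associated publication title, the construct belongs to a workflow that combines proximity labelling with affinity purification and mass spectrometry. Here it would be used to map the host-cell protein interactions of NSP13.
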