Features (pLannotate 1.2.2; 23 found; start..end, strand, type, name):
      1..204     +  promoter       CMV promoter: human cytomegalovirus (CMV) immediate early promoter
    206..225     +  promoter       PLtetO-1 promoter (fragment): modified phage lambda PL promoter with tet operator sites (Lutz and Bujard, 1997)
    227..246     +  promoter       PLtetO-1 promoter (fragment): modified phage lambda PL promoter with tet operator sites (Lutz and Bujard, 1997)
    254..287     +  promoter       TRE3GV promoter (fragment): 3rd-generation Tet-responsive promoter that can be activated by binding of Tet-On® 3G, optimized for retroviral and lentiviral vectors
    423..440     +  protein_bind   attB1 (fragment): mutant version of attB; core recombination site for the Gateway® BP reaction BP Clonase™
    449..2314    +  CDS            rep (fragment): R1AB_SARS - Experimental evidence at protein level: Swiss-Prot protein existence level 1. [2'-O-methyltransferase]: Methyltransferase that mediates mRNA cap 2'-O-ribose methylation to the 5'-cap structure of viral mRNAs. N7-methyl guanosine cap is a prerequisite for binding of nsp16. Therefore plays an essential role in viral mRNAs cap methylation which is essential to evade immune system. From Severe acute respiratory syndrome coronavirus (SARS-CoV).
   2465..3424    +  CDS            birA: BIRA_ECOLI - Also known as bioR, dhbB. Experimental evidence at protein level: Swiss-Prot protein existence level 1. Acts both as a biotin--[acetyl-CoA-carboxylase] ligase and a biotin-operon repressor. In the presence of ATP, BirA activates biotin to form the BirA-biotinyl-5'-adenylate (BirA-bio-5'-AMP or holoBirA) complex. HoloBirA can either transfer the biotinyl moiety to the biotin carboxyl carrier protein (BCCP) subunit of acetyl-CoA carboxylase, or bind to the biotin operator site and inhibit transcription of the operon. From Escherichia coli (strain K12).
   3474..3698    +  polyA_signal   bGH poly(A) signal: bovine growth hormone polyadenylation signal
   3702..3723    +  promoter       SV40 promoter (fragment): SV40 enhancer and early promoter
   3744..3977    +  rep_origin     f1 ori (fragment) (sequence partly withheld): f1 bacteriophage origin of replication; arrow indicates direction of (+) strand synthesis
   3982..4029    +  protein_bind   FRT: FLP-mediated recombination occurs in the 8-bp core sequence TCTAGAAA (Turan and Bode, 2011). FLP recombinase from the Saccharomyces cerevisiae 2μ plasmid
   4037..5059    +  CDS            HygR: aminoglycoside phosphotransferase from E. coli; aph(4)-Ia; confers resistance to hygromycin
   5069..5194    +  CDS            ble (fragment): BLE_KLEPN - Experimental evidence at protein level: Swiss-Prot protein existence level 1. Binding protein with a strong affinity to the bleomycin family of antibiotics. Binds to CL990; an antimitotic-antibiotic compound. From Klebsiella pneumoniae.
   5189..5310    +  polyA_signal   SV40 poly(A) signal: SV40 polyadenylation signal
   5383..5399    -  protein_bind   lac operator: The lac repressor binds to the lac operator to inhibit transcription in E. coli. This inhibition can be relieved by adding lactose or isopropyl-β-D-thiogalactopyranoside (IPTG). lac repressor encoded by lacI
   5407..5437    -  promoter       lac promoter: promoter for the E. coli lac operon
   5452..5473    -  protein_bind   CAP binding site: CAP binding activates transcription in the presence of cAMP. E. coli catabolite activator protein
   5486..5578    -  CDS            lacI (fragment): lac repressor; lacI; The lac repressor binds to the lac operator to inhibit transcription in E. coli. This inhibition can be relieved by adding lactose or isopropyl-β-D-thiogalactopyranoside (IPTG).
   5761..6349    -  rep_origin     ori: high-copy-number ColE1/pMB1/pBR322/pUC origin of replication
   6520..7380    -  CDS            AmpR: β-lactamase; bla; confers resistance to ampicillin, carbenicillin, and related antibiotics
   7381..7485    -  promoter       AmpR promoter: bla
   7544..7596    -  misc_feature   bom (fragment): basis of mobility region from pBR322
   7751..8130    +  enhancer       CMV enhancer: human cytomegalovirus immediate early enhancer
>Addgene plasmid #158364 | MAC-SARS-CoV-2 NSP13 | addgene full sequence | sequence record 309519 | Addgene NGS Result
GTGATGCGGTTTTGGCAGTACATCAATGGGCGTGGATAGCGGTTTGACTCACGGGGATTTCCAAGTCTCC
ACCCCATTGACGTCAATGGGAGTTTGTTTTGGCACCAAAATCAACGGGACTTTCCAAAATGTCGTAACAA
CTCCGCCCCATTGACGCAAATGGGCGGTAGGCGTGTACGGTGGGAGGTCTATATAAGCAGAGCTCTCCCT
ATCAGTGATAGAGATCTCCCTATCAGTGATAGAGATCGTCGACGAGCTCGTTTAGTGAACCGTCAGATCG
CCTGGAGACGCCATCCACGCTGTTTTGACCTCCATAGAAGACACCGGGACCGATCCAGCCTCCGGACTCT
AGCGTTTAAACTTAAGCTTGGTACCGAGCTCGGATCCACTAGTCCAGTGTGGTGGAATTCTGCAGATATC
AACAAGTTTGTACAAAAAAGTTGGCATGGCCGTGGGCGCTTGCGTGCTGTGCAACTCTCAGACCAGCCTG
AGATGTGGAGCTTGCATCCGCAGGCCTTTCCTGTGCTGCAAGTGCTGCTACGACCACGTGATCAGCACCT
CCCACAAGCTGGTGCTGTCCGTGAACCCATACGTGTGCAACGCTCCTGGTTGTGACGTGACTGACGTGAC
CCAGCTGTACCTGGGCGGAATGAGCTACTACTGCAAGTCCCACAAGCCCCCTATCAGCTTCCCACTGTGC
GCTAACGGCCAGGTGTTCGGACTGTACAAGAACACCTGCGTGGGCTCCGACAACGTGACCGACTTCAACG
CCATCGCTACCTGCGACTGGACCAACGCCGGAGACTACATCCTGGCTAACACCTGCACCGAAAGGCTGAA
GCTGTTCGCCGCTGAGACCCTGAAGGCCACCGAGGAAACCTTCAAGCTGTCTTACGGTATCGCTACCGTG
CGTGAGGTGCTGTCTGACCGCGAACTGCACCTGTCTTGGGAAGTGGGCAAGCCAAGACCACCCCTGAACC
GTAACTACGTGTTCACCGGATACAGGGTGACCAAGAACAGCAAGGTGCAGATCGGAGAGTACACCTTCGA
AAAGGGAGACTACGGTGACGCCGTGGTGTACAGAGGAACCACCACCTACAAGCTGAACGTGGGTGACTAC
TTCGTGCTGACCTCCCACACCGTGATGCCACTGTCTGCTCCCACCCTGGTGCCTCAGGAACACTACGTGC
GCATCACCGGACTGTACCCAACCCTGAACATCTCCGACGAGTTCAGCTCCAACGTGGCCAACTACCAGAA
AGTGGGCATGCAGAAGTACTCCACCCTGCAGGGACCTCCAGGTACCGGCAAGTCTCACTTCGCCATCGGT
CTGGCTCTGTACTACCCCTCTGCCCGTATCGTGTACACTGCTTGTTCTCACGCTGCTGTGGATGCTCTGT
GCGAGAAGGCTCTGAAGTACCTGCCTATCGACAAGTGCTCCCGCATCATCCCAGCCAGAGCTCGTGTGGA
ATGCTTCGACAAGTTCAAGGTGAACTCTACCCTGGAGCAGTACGTGTTCTGCACCGTGAACGCCCTGCCT
GAAACCACCGCTGACATCGTGGTGTTCGACGAGATCAGCATGGCCACCAACTACGACCTGTCTGTGGTGA
ACGCTAGACTGAGGGCTAAGCACTACGTGTACATCGGTGACCCAGCTCAGCTGCCTGCTCCTCGTACCCT
GCTGACCAAGGGCACCCTGGAGCCAGAATACTTCAACAGCGTGTGCCGCCTGATGAAGACCATCGGTCCA
GACATGTTCCTGGGTACCTGCCGCCGCTGCCCTGCTGAAATCGTGGACACCGTGTCTGCTCTGGTGTACG
ACAACAAGCTGAAGGCCCACAAGGACAAGAGCGCCCAGTGCTTCAAGATGTTCTACAAGGGAGTGATCAC
CCACGACGTGTCTAGCGCCATCAACAGGCCCCAGATCGGTGTGGTGCGCGAGTTCCTGACCAGGAACCCC
GCCTGGAGAAAGGCCGTGTTCATCTCCCCTTACAACTCTCAGAACGCCGTGGCTTCCAAGATCCTGGGTC
TGCCTACCCAGACCGTGGACTCCTCTCAGGGCTCTGAATACGACTACGTGATCTTCACCCAGACCACCGA
GACCGCCCACAGCTGCAACGTGAACAGGTTCAACGTGGCCATCACCAGAGCTAAAGTGGGAATCCTGTGC
ATCATGAGCGACAGAGACCTGTACGACAAGCTGCAGTTCACCTCCCTGGAGATCCCCCGCAGGAACGTGG
CTACCCTGCAGTACCCAACTTTCTTGTACAAAGTGGTTGATATCAAGGCCGCCGACATCACCAGCCTGTA
CAAGAAAGTGGGGTGGAGCCATCCCCAGTTCGAGAAGGGCGGAGGATCTGGCGGCGGAAGCGGCGGAGGA
AGCTGGTCCCACCCTCAGTTTGAGAAAGGCACCGAGCTGGGCAGCACCATGGCCAGCTACCCCTACGACG
TGCCCGACTACGCCAAGGACAACACCGTGCCCCTGAAGCTGATCGCCCTGCTGGCCAACGGCGAGTTCCA
CTCTGGCGAGCAGCTGGGCGAGACACTGGGCATGAGCAGAGCCGCCATCAACAAGCACATCCAGACCCTG
CGGGACTGGGGCGTGGACGTGTTCACAGTGCCCGGCAAGGGCTACAGCCTGCCCGAGCCCATCCAGCTGC
TGAACGCCAAGCAGATCCTGGGCCAGCTGGATGGCGGATCTGTGGCCGTGCTGCCCGTGATCGACAGCAC
CAACCAGTATCTGCTCGACCGGATCGGCGAGCTGAAGTCCGGCGACGCCTGTATCGCCGAGTACCAGCAG
GCCGGCAGAGGCGGCAGGGGCAGAAAGTGGTTCAGCCCCTTCGGCGCCAACCTGTACCTGAGCATGTTCT
GGAGACTGGAACAGGGCCCAGCCGCCGCTATTGGCCTGAGCCTGGTCATCGGCATCGTGATGGCCGAGGT
GCTGCGGAAGCTGGGCGCCGACAAAGTGCGCGTGAAGTGGCCCAACGACCTGTATCTGCAGGACCGGAAG
CTGGCCGGCATCCTGGTGGAACTGACCGGCAAAACAGGCGACGCCGCCCAGATCGTGATCGGCGCTGGCA
TCAACATGGCCATGCGGCGGGTGGAAGAGAGCGTGGTCAACCAGGGCTGGATCACCCTGCAGGAAGCCGG
CATCAACCTGGACCGGAACACCCTGGCCGCCATGCTGATCAGAGAGCTGAGAGCCGCCCTGGAACTGTTC
GAGCAGGAAGGCCTGGCCCCCTACCTGAGCAGATGGGAGAAGCTGGACAACTTCATCAACCGGCCCGTGA
AACTGATCATCGGCGACAAAGAGATCTTCGGCATCAGCCGGGGCATCGACAAGCAGGGGGCCCTGCTCCT
GGAACAGGACGGCATCATCAAGCCCTGGATGGGCGGCGAGATCAGCCTGCGGAGCGCCGAGAAGTGATGA
CTCGAGTCTAGAGGGCCCGTTTAAACCCGCTGATCAGCCTCGACTGTGCCTTCTAGTTGCCAGCCATCTG
TTGTTTGCCCCTCCCCCGTGCCTTCCTTGACCCTGGAAGGTGCCACTCCCACTGTCCTTTCCTAATAAAA
TGAGGAAATTGCATCGCATTGTCTGAGTAGGTGTCATTCTATTCTGGGGGGTGGGGTGGGGCAGGACAGC
AAGGGGGAGGATTGGGAAGACAATAGCAGGCATGCTGGGGATGCGGTGGGCTCTATGGCTTCTGAGGCGG
AAAGAACCAGCTGGGGCTCTAGGGGGTATCCCC
[124 nt withheld, positions 3744-3867]
C
[91 nt withheld, positions 3869-3959]
AGGGTGATGGTTCACGTACCTAGAAGTTCCTATTCCGAAGTTCCTATTCTCTAGAAAGTATAGGAACTTC
CTTGGCCAAAAAGCCTGAACTCACCGCGACGTCTGTCGAGAAGTTTCTGATCGAAAAGTTCGACAGCGTC
TCCGACCTGATGCAGCTCTCGGAGGGCGAAGAATCTCGTGCTTTCAGCTTCGATGTAGGAGGGCGTGGAT
ATGTCCTGCGGGTAAATAGCTGCGCCGATGGTTTCTACAAAGATCGTTATGTTTATCGGCACTTTGCATC
GGCCGCGCTCCCGATTCCGGAAGTGCTTGACATTGGGGAATTCAGCGAGAGCCTGACCTATTGCATCTCC
CGCCGTGCACAGGGTGTCACGTTGCAAGACCTGCCTGAAACCGAACTGCCCGCTGTTCTGCAGCCGGTCG
CGGAGGCCATGGATGCGATCGCTGCGGCCGATCTTAGCCAGACGAGCGGGTTCGGCCCATTCGGACCGCA
AGGAATCGGTCAATACACTACATGGCGTGATTTCATATGCGCGATTGCTGATCCCCATGTGTATCACTGG
CAAACTGTGATGGACGACACCGTCAGTGCGTCCGTCGCGCAGGCTCTCGATGAGCTGATGCTTTGGGCCG
AGGACTGCCCCGAAGTCCGGCACCTCGTGCACGCGGATTTCGGCTCCAACAATGTCCTGACGGACAATGG
CCGCATAACAGCGGTCATTGACTGGAGCGAGGCGATGTTCGGGGATTCCCAATACGAGGTCGCCAACATC
TTCTTCTGGAGGCCGTGGTTGGCTTGTATGGAGCAGCAGACGCGCTACTTCGAGCGGAGGCATCCGGAGC
TTGCAGGATCGCCGCGGCTCCGGGCGTATATGCTCCGCATTGGTCTTGACCAACTCTATCAGAGCTTGGT
TGACGGCAATTTCGATGATGCAGCTTGGGCGCAGGGTCGATGCGACGCAATCGTCCGATCCGGAGCCGGG
ACTGTCGGGCGTACACAAATCGCCCGCAGAAGCGCGGCCGTCTGGACCGATGGCTGTGTAGAAGTACTCG
CCGATAGTGGAAACCGACGCCCCAGCACTCGTCCGAGGGCAAAGGAATAGCACGTACTACGAGATTTCGA
TTCCACCGCCGCCTTCTATGAAAGGTTGGGCTTCGGAATCGTTTTCCGGGACGCCGGCTGGATGATCCTC
CAGCGCGGGGATCTCATGCTGGAGTTCTTCGCCCACCCCAACTTGTTTATTGCAGCTTATAATGGTTACA
AATAAAGCAATAGCATCACAAATTTCACAAATAAAGCATTTTTTTCACTGCATTCTAGTTGTGGTTTGTC
CAAACTCATCAATGTATCTTATCATGTCTGTATACCGTCGACCTCTAGCTAGAGCTTGGCGTAATCATGG
TCATAGCTGTTTCCTGTGTGAAATTGTTATCCGCTCACAATTCCACACAACATACGAGCCGGAAGCATAA
AGTGTAAAGCCTGGGGTGCCTAATGAGTGAGCTAACTCACATTAATTGCGTTGCGCTCACTGCCCGCTTT
CCAGTCGGGAAACCTGTCGTGCCAGCTGCATTAATGAATCGGCCAACGCGCGGGGAGAGGCGGTTTGCGT
ATTGGGCGCTCTTCCGCTTCCTCGCTCACTGACTCGCTGCGCTCGGTCGTTCGGCTGCGGCGAGCGGTAT
CAGCTCACTCAAAGGCGGTAATACGGTTATCCACAGAATCAGGGGATAACGCAGGAAAGAACATGTGAGC
AAAAGGCCAGCAAAAGGCCAGGAACCGTAAAAAGGCCGCGTTGCTGGCGTTTTTCCATAGGCTCCGCCCC
CCTGACGAGCATCACAAAAATCGACGCTCAAGTCAGAGGTGGCGAAACCCGACAGGACTATAAAGATACC
AGGCGTTTCCCCCTGGAAGCTCCCTCGTGCGCTCTCCTGTTCCGACCCTGCCGCTTACCGGATACCTGTC
CGCCTTTCTCCCTTCGGGAAGCGTGGCGCTTTCTCATAGCTCACGCTGTAGGTATCTCAGTTCGGTGTAG
GTCGTTCGCTCCAAGCTGGGCTGTGTGCACGAACCCCCCGTTCAGCCCGACCGCTGCGCCTTATCCGGTA
ACTATCGTCTTGAGTCCAACCCGGTAAGACACGACTTATCGCCACTGGCAGCAGCCACTGGTAACAGGAT
TAGCAGAGCGAGGTATGTAGGCGGTGCTACAGAGTTCTTGAAGTGGTGGCCTAACTACGGCTACACTAGA
AGAACAGTATTTGGTATCTGCGCTCTGCTGAAGCCAGTTACCTTCGGAAAAAGAGTTGGTAGCTCTTGAT
CCGGCAAACAAACCACCGCTGGTAGCGGTGGTTTTTTTGTTTGCAAGCAGCAGATTACGCGCAGAAAAAA
AGGATCTCAAGAAGATCCTTTGATCTTTTCTACGGGGTCTGACGCTCAGTGGAACGAAAACTCACGTTAA
GGGATTTTGGTCATGAGATTATCAAAAAGGATCTTCACCTAGATCCTTTTAAATTAAAAATGAAGTTTTA
AATCAATCTAAAGTATATATGAGTAAACTTGGTCTGACAGTTACCAATGCTTAATCAGTGAGGCACCTAT
CTCAGCGATCTGTCTATTTCGTTCATCCATAGTTGCCTGACTCCCCGTCGTGTAGATAACTACGATACGG
GAGGGCTTACCATCTGGCCCCAGTGCTGCAATGATACCGCGAGACCCACGCTCACCGGCTCCAGATTTAT
CAGCAATAAACCAGCCAGCCGGAAGGGCCGAGCGCAGAAGTGGTCCTGCAACTTTATCCGCCTCCATCCA
GTCTATTAATTGTTGCCGGGAAGCTAGAGTAAGTAGTTCGCCAGTTAATAGTTTGCGCAACGTTGTTGCC
ATTGCTACAGGCATCGTGGTGTCACGCTCGTCGTTTGGTATGGCTTCATTCAGCTCCGGTTCCCAACGAT
CAAGGCGAGTTACATGATCCCCCATGTTGTGCAAAAAAGCGGTTAGCTCCTTCGGTCCTCCGATCGTTGT
CAGAAGTAAGTTGGCCGCAGTGTTATCACTCATGGTTATGGCAGCACTGCATAATTCTCTTACTGTCATG
CCATCCGTAAGATGCTTTTCTGTGACTGGTGAGTACTCAACCAAGTCATTCTGAGAATAGTGTATGCGGC
GACCGAGTTGCTCTTGCCCGGCGTCAATACGGGATAATACCGCGCCACATAGCAGAACTTTAAAAGTGCT
CATCATTGGAAAACGTTCTTCGGGGCGAAAACTCTCAAGGATCTTACCGCTGTTGAGATCCAGTTCGATG
TAACCCACTCGTGCACCCAACTGATCTTCAGCATCTTTTACTTTCACCAGCGTTTCTGGGTGAGCAAAAA
CAGGAAGGCAAAATGCCGCAAAAAAGGGAATAAGGGCGACACGGAAATGTTGAATACTCATACTCTTCCT
TTTTCAATATTATTGAAGCATTTATCAGGGTTATTGTCTCATGAGCGGATACATATTTGAATGTATTTAG
AAAAATAAACAAATAGGGGTTCCGCGCACATTTCCCCGAAAAGTGCCACCTGACGTCGACGGATCGGGAG
ATCTCCCGATCCCCTATGGTGCACTCTCAGTACAATCTGCTCTGATGCCGCATAGTTAAGCCAGTATCTG
CTCCCTGCTTGTGTGTTGGAGGTCGCTGAGTAGTGCGCGAGCAAAATTTAAGCTACAACAAGGCAAGGCT
TGACCGACAATTGCATGAAGAATCTGCTTAGGGTTAGGCGTTTTGCGCTGCTTCGCGATGTACGGGCCAG
ATATACGCGTTGACATTGATTATTGACTAGTTATTAATAGTAATCAATTACGGGGTCATTAGTTCATAGC
CCATATATGGAGTTCCGCGTTACATAACTTACGGTAAATGGCCCGCCTGGCTGACCGCCCAACGACCCCC
GCCCATTGACGTCAATAATGACGTATGTTCCCATAGTAACGCCAATAGGGACTTTCCATTGACGTCAATG
GGTGGAGTATTTACGGTAAACTGCCCACTTGGCAGTACATCAAGTGTATCATATGCCAAGTACGCCCCCT
ATTGACGTCAATGACGGTAAATGGCCCGCCTGGCATTATGCCCAGTACATGACCTTATGGGACTTTCCTA
CTTGGCAGTACATCTACGTATTAGTCATCGCTATTACCATG
